Addgene plasmid #52260: pSUMO3
Purpose: Bacterial expression of human 6His-tagged SUMO3, SUMO-E1 and SUMO-E2
Depositing lab: Primo Schaer. Depositing organization: University of Basel. Publication: Versatile Recombinant SUMOylation System for the Production of SUMO-Modified Protein. Weber AR, Schuermann D, Schar P. PLoS One. 2014 Jul 9;9(7):e102157. doi: 10.1371/journal.pone.0102157. eCollection 2014. PubMed 25007328.
Backbone
  Vector backbone: pCDFDuet-1
  Backbone manufacturer: Novagen
  Backbone size w/o insert (bp): 3781
  Total vector size (bp): 7793
  Modifications to backbone: linker with T7 terminator cloned into the AflII site between the two expression units of pCDFDuet1
  Vector type: Bacterial Expression
Growth in bacteria
  Bacterial resistance: Streptomycin, 50 μg/mL
  Growth temperature: 37°C
  Growth strain: DH5alpha
  Growth instructions: In combination with a second vector for protein expression in BL21(DE3) cells, the selection pressure was reduced by half to 25 mg/L Streptomycin
  Copy number: Low Copy
Gene/Insert 1
  Gene/Insert name: SUMO-3 (alt name: SMT3H1)
  Species: H. sapiens (human)
  Insert size (bp): 330
  Mutation: C-terminal gly-gly
  GenBank ID: NM_006937.3
  Entrez Gene: SUMO3 (a.k.a. SMT3A, SMT3H1, SUMO-3, Smt3B)
  Promoter: T7
  Tag / fusion protein: 6His-tag (N terminal on backbone)
  Cloning method: Restriction Enzyme; 5′ cloning site BglII (destroyed during cloning); 3′ cloning site PstI (not destroyed)
  Sequencing primers: 5′ AGGAGATATACCATGGGCAGC
Gene/Insert 2
  Gene/Insert name: UBE2l (alt name: Ubc9)
  Species: H. sapiens (human)
  Insert size (bp): 474
  GenBank ID: NM_003345.4
  Entrez Gene: UBE2I (a.k.a. C358B7.1, P18, UBC9)
  Promoter: T7
  Cloning method: Restriction Enzyme; 5′ cloning site SphI (not destroyed); 3′ cloning site KpnI (not destroyed)
  Sequencing primers: 5′ GATTATGCGGCCGTGTACAA
Gene/Insert 3
  Gene/Insert name: SAE-2 (alt name: UBA 2)
  Species: H. sapiens (human)
  Insert size (bp): 1947
  GenBank ID: NM_005499.2
  Entrez Gene: UBA2 (a.k.a. ACCES, ARX, HRIHFB2115, SAE2)
  Promoter: T7
  Cloning method: Restriction Enzyme; 5′ cloning site EcoRI (destroyed during cloning); 3′ cloning site NotI (unknown if destroyed)
  Sequencing primers: 5′ TTGTACACGGCCGCATAATC
Gene/Insert 4
  Gene/Insert name: SAE-1 (alt names: Aos1; UBLE1A)
  Species: H. sapiens (human)
  Insert size (bp): 1041
  GenBank ID: NM_005500.2
  Entrez Gene: SAE1 (a.k.a. AOS1, HSPC140, SUA1, UBLE1A)
  Promoter: rbs
  Cloning method: Restriction Enzyme; 5′ cloning site NotI (unknown if destroyed); 3′ cloning site NheI (destroyed during cloning)
  Sequencing primers: 5′ GATGAGAAAGAGAATCTCAG
Resource information
  A portion of this plasmid was derived from a plasmid made by: cDNAs of the SUMO components were amplified from pGEX-based expression vectors kindly gifted by Ronald Hay and Marc Hottiger
Terms and licenses: Academic/Nonprofit Terms; Industry Terms: Not Available to Industry
How to cite: pSUMO3 was a gift from Primo Schaer (Addgene plasmid # 52260 ; http://n2t.net/addgene:52260 ; RRID:Addgene_52260)
