[The description below was written by a language model from this plasmid's Addgene catalogue record and the feature table of its GenBank file.]
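Description:
pSUMO3 is a bacterial expression plasmid built on the Novagen pCDFDuet-1 backbone that supplies the human SUMO conjugation machinery in E. coli from a single vector of roughly 7.8 kb. It replicates from the low-copy CloDF13 origin, which is compatible with other common origins and so allows a second plasmid to be maintained in the same cell. Selection is through the aadA streptomycin/spectinomycin resistance gene, here driven by the AmpR promoter. The backbone also carries lacI with its own promoter. Each T7 promoter is followed by a lac operator, so expression requires T7 RNA polymerase, as in a DE3 lysogen, and is inducible with IPTG.

The feature table shows three T7 promoter/lac operator units. The first drives SUMO3 fused to an N-terminal 6xHis tag from the backbone; the SUMO3 insert ends at the C-terminal Gly-Gly, the mature form that can be conjugated. According to the catalogue, the E2 enzyme UBE2I (Ubc9) and the E1 subunit SAE2 (UBA2) are each placed under a T7 promoter, and the other E1 subunit, SAE1 (Aos1), follows SAE2 with only its own ribosome binding site, implying a bicistronic E1 transcript. These three coding sequences are not annotated in the feature table, though the unannotated intervals after the second and third promoters are consistent with them. T7 terminators close the second and third units, matching the recorded insertion of a terminator-containing linker between the two Duet expression units. A backbone S-Tag lies downstream of the second unit; whether it is fused to any protein is not stated.

The plasmid is intended for co-transformation with a separate vector encoding a target protein, so that SUMO3-modified recombinant protein is produced directly in bacteria.
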