LOCUS       Exported 7797 bp ds-DNA circular SYN 12-MAY-2021
DEFINITION  Bacterial expression of human 6His-tagged SUMO3, SUMO-E1 and
            SUMO-E2.
ACCESSION   .
VERSION     .
KEYWORDS    pSUMO3
SOURCE      synthetic DNA construct
  ORGANISM  synthetic DNA construct
REFERENCE   1 (bases 1 to 7797)
  AUTHORS   Weber AR, Schuermann D, Schar P
  TITLE     Versatile Recombinant SUMOylation System for the Production of
            SUMO-Modified Protein.
  JOURNAL   PLoS One. 2014 Jul 9;9(7):e102157. doi:
            10.1371/journal.pone.0102157. eCollection 2014.
  PUBMED    25007328
REFERENCE   2 (bases 1 to 7797)
  AUTHORS   .
  TITLE     Direct Submission
  JOURNAL   Exported May 12, 2021 from SnapGene Server 1.1.58
            http://www.snapgene.com
FEATURES             Location/Qualifiers
     source          1..7797
                     /organism="synthetic DNA construct"
                     /mol_type="other DNA"
     promoter        1..19
                     /label=T7 promoter
                     /note="promoter for bacteriophage T7 RNA polymerase"
     protein_bind    20..44
                     /label=lac operator
                     /bound_moiety="lac repressor encoded by lacI"
                     /note="The lac repressor binds to the lac operator to
                     inhibit transcription in E. coli. This inhibition can be
                     relieved by adding lactose or
                     isopropyl-beta-D-thiogalactopyranoside (IPTG)."
     CDS             100..117
                     /codon_start=1
                     /product="6xHis affinity tag"
                     /label=6xHis
                     /translation="HHHHHH"
     CDS             139..414
                     /codon_start=1
                     /product="human small ubiquitin-related modifier 3"
                     /label=SUMO3
                     /translation="MSEEKPKEGVKTENDHINLKVAGQDGSVVQFKIKRHTPLSKLMKA
                     YCERQGLSMRQIRFRFDGQPINETDTPAQLEMEDEDTIDVFQQQTGG"
     promoter        560..578
                     /label=T7 promoter
                     /note="promoter for bacteriophage T7 RNA polymerase"
     protein_bind    579..603
                     /label=lac operator
                     /bound_moiety="lac repressor encoded by lacI"
                     /note="The lac repressor binds to the lac operator to
                     inhibit transcription in E. coli. This inhibition can be
                     relieved by adding lactose or
                     isopropyl-beta-D-thiogalactopyranoside (IPTG)."
     CDS             1135..1179
                     /codon_start=1
                     /product="affinity and epitope tag derived from pancreatic
                     ribonuclease A"
                     /label=S-Tag
                     /translation="KETAAAKFERQHMDS"
     terminator      1231..1278
                     /label=T7 terminator
                     /note="transcription terminator for bacteriophage T7 RNA
                     polymerase"
     promoter        1363..1381
                     /label=T7 promoter
                     /note="promoter for bacteriophage T7 RNA polymerase"
     protein_bind    1382..1406
                     /label=lac operator
                     /bound_moiety="lac repressor encoded by lacI"
                     /note="The lac repressor binds to the lac operator to
                     inhibit transcription in E. coli. This inhibition can be
                     relieved by adding lactose or
                     isopropyl-beta-D-thiogalactopyranoside (IPTG)."
     terminator      4495..4542
                     /label=T7 terminator
                     /note="transcription terminator for bacteriophage T7 RNA
                     polymerase"
     CDS             complement(4713..5504)
                     /codon_start=1
                     /gene="aadA"
                     /product="aminoglycoside adenylyltransferase (Murphy,
                     1985)"
                     /label=SmR
                     /note="confers resistance to spectinomycin and
                     streptomycin"
                     /translation="MREAVIAEVSTQLSEVVGVIERHLEPTLLAVHLYGSAVDGGLKPH
                     SDIDLLVTVTVRLDETTRRALINDLLETSASPGESEILRAVEVTIVVHDDIIPWRYPAK
                     RELQFGEWQRNDILAGIFEPATIDIDLAILLTKAREHSVALVGPAAEELFDPVPEQDLF
                     EALNETLTLWNSPPDWAGDERNVVLTLSRIWYSAVTGKIAPKDVAADWAMERLPAQYQP
                     VILEARQAYLGQEEDRLASRADQLEEFVHYVKGEITKVVGK"
     promoter        complement(5505..5596)
                     /gene="bla"
                     /label=AmpR promoter
     rep_origin      complement(5644..6382)
                     /direction=LEFT
                     /label=CloDF13 ori
                     /note="Plasmids containing the CloDF13 (CDF) origin of
                     replication can be propagated in E. coli cells that contain
                     additional plasmids with compatible origins."
     CDS             complement(6592..7674)
                     /codon_start=1
                     /gene="lacI"
                     /product="lac repressor"
                     /label=lacI
                     /note="The lac repressor binds to the lac operator to
                     inhibit transcription in E. coli. This inhibition can be
                     relieved by adding lactose or
                     isopropyl-beta-D-thiogalactopyranoside (IPTG)."
                     /translation="MKPVTLYDVAEYAGVSYQTVSRVVNQASHVSAKTREKVEAAMAEL
                     NYIPNRVAQQLAGKQSLLIGVATSSLALHAPSQIVAAIKSRADQLGASVVVSMVERSGV
                     EACKAAVHNLLAQRVSGLIINYPLDDQDAIAVEAACTNVPALFLDVSDQTPINSIIFSH
                     EDGTRLGVEHLVALGHQQIALLAGPLSSVSARLRLAGWHKYLTRNQIQPIAEREGDWSA
                     MSGFQQTMQMLNEGIVPTAMLVANDQMALGAMRAITESGLRVGADISVVGYDDTEDSSC
                     YIPPLTTIKQDFRLLGQTSVDRLLQLSQGQAVKGNQLLPVSLVKRKTTLAPNTQTASPR
                     ALADSLMQLARQVSRLESGQ"
     primer_bind     7636..7655
                     /label=LacI-R
                     /note="LacI, reverse primer"
     promoter        complement(7675..7752)
                     /gene="lacI"
                     /label=lacI promoter
ORIGIN
        1 taatacgact cactataggg gaattgtgag cggataacaa ttcccctgta gaaataattt
       61 tgtttaactt taataaggag atataccatg ggcagcagcc atcaccatca tcaccacagc
      121 caggatctgg ttccgcgtat gtccgaggag aagcccaagg agggtgtgaa gacagagaat
      181 gaccacatca acctgaaggt ggcagggcag gacggctccg tggtgcagtt caagatcaag
      241 aggcacacgc cgctgagcaa gctgatgaag gcctactgcg agaggcaggg cttgtcaatg
      301 aggcagatca gattcaggtt cgacgggcag ccaatcaatg aaactgacac tccagcacag
      361 ctggagatgg aggacgagga caccatcgac gtgttccagc agcagacggg aggttagctc
      421 gagcggccgc atcgtgactg actgacgctg caggtcgaca agcttgcggc cgcataatgc
      481 ttaacccctt ggggcctcta aacgggtctt gaggggtttt ttgcatgcat cgtattgtac
      541 acggccgcat aatcgaaatt aatacgactc actatagggg aattgtgagc ggataacaat
      601 tccccatctt agtatattag ttaagtataa gaaggagata tacatatgtc ggggatcgcc
      661 ctcagcagac tcgcccagga gaggaaagca tggaggaaag accacccatt tggtttcgtg
      721 gctgtcccaa caaaaaatcc cgatggcacg atgaacctca tgaactggga gtgcgccatt
      781 ccgggaaaga aagggactcc gtgggaagga ggcttgttta aactacggat gcttttcaaa
      841 gatgattatc catcttcgcc accaaaatgt aaattcgaac caccattatt tcacccgaat
      901 gtgtaccctt cggggacagt gtgcctgtcc atcttagagg aggacaagga ctggaggcca
      961 gccatcacaa tcaaacagat cctattagga atacaggaac ttctaaatga accaaatatc
     1021 caagacccag ctcaagcaga ggcctacacg atttactgcc aaaacagagt ggagtacgag
     1081 aaaagggtcc gagcacaagc caagaagttt gcgccctcat aactcgagtc tggtaaagaa
     1141 accgctgctg cgaaatttga acgccagcac atggactcgt ctactagcgc agcttaatta
     1201 acctaggctg ctgccaccgc tgagcaataa ctagcataac cccttggggc ctctaaacgg
     1261 gtcttgaggg gttttttgct gaaacctcag gcatttgaga agcacggtac cattaagtcg
     1321 aacagaaagt aatcgtattg tacacggccg cataatcgaa attaatacga ctcactatag
     1381 gggaattgtg agcggataac aattccccat cttagtatat tagttaagta taagaaggag
     1441 atatacatat ggcagatctc aattcccggg tcgacatggc actgtcgcgg gggctgcccc
     1501 gggagctggc tgaggcggtg gccgggggcc gggtgctggt ggtgggggcg ggcggcatcg
     1561 gctgcgagct cctcaagaat ctcgtgctca ccggtttctc ccacatcgac ctgattgatc
     1621 tggatactat tgatgtaagc aacctcaaca gacagttttt gtttcaaaag aaacatgttg
     1681 gaagatcaaa ggcacaggtt gccaaggaaa gtgtactgca gttttacccg aaagctaata
     1741 tcgttgccta ccatgacagc atcatgaacc ctgactataa tgtggaattt ttccgacagt
     1801 ttatactggt tatgaatgct ttagataaca gagctgcccg aaaccatgtt aatagaatgt
     1861 gcctggcagc tgatgttcct cttattgaaa gtggaacagc tgggtatctt ggacaagtaa
     1921 ctactatcaa aaagggtgtg accgagtgtt atgagtgtca tcctaagccg acccagagaa
     1981 cctttcctgg ctgtacaatt cgtaacacac cttcagaacc tatacattgc atcgtttggg
     2041 caaagtactt gttcaaccag ttgtttgggg aagaagatgc tgatcaagaa gtatctcctg
     2101 acagagctga ccctgaagct gcctgggaac caacggaagc cgaagccaga gctagagcat
     2161 ctaatgaaga tggtgacatt aaacgtattt ctactaagga atgggctaaa tcaactggat
     2221 atgatccagt taaacttttt accaagcttt ttaaagatga catcaggtat ctgttgacaa
     2281 tggacaaact atggcggaaa aggaaacctc cagttccgtt ggactgggct gaagtacaaa
     2341 gtcaaggaga agaaacgaat gcatcagatc aacagaatga accccagtta ggcctgaaag
     2401 accagcaggt tctagatgta aagagctatg cacgtctttt ttcaaagagc atcgagactt
     2461 tgagagttca tttagcagaa aagggggatg gagctgagct catatgggat aaggatgacc
     2521 catctgcaat ggattttgtc acctctgctg caaacctcag gatgcatatt ttcagtatga
     2581 atatgaagag tagatttgat atcaaatcaa tggcagggaa cattattcct gctattgcta
     2641 ctactaatgc agtaattgct gggttgatag tattggaagg attgaagatt ttatcaggaa
     2701 aaatagacca gtgcagaaca atttttttga ataaacaacc aaacccaaga aagaagcttc
     2761 ttgtgccttg tgcactggat cctcccaacc ccaattgtta tgtatgtgcc agcaagccag
     2821 aggtgactgt gcggctgaat gtccataaag tgactgttct caccttacaa gacaagatag
     2881 tgaaagaaaa atttgctatg gtagcaccag atgtccaaat tgaagatggg aaaggaacaa
     2941 tcctaatatc ttccgaagag ggagagacgg aagctaataa tcacaagaag ttgtcagaat
     3001 ttggaattag aaatggcagc cggcttcaag cagatgactt cctccaggac tatactttat
     3061 tgatcaacat ccttcatagt gaagacctag gaaaggacgt tgaatttgaa gttgttggtg
     3121 atgctccgga aaaagtgggg cccaaacaag ctgaagatgc tgccaaaagc ataaccaatg
     3181 gcagtgatga tggagctcag ccctccacct ccacagctca agagcaagat gacgttctca
     3241 tagttgattc ggatgaagaa gattcttcaa ataatgccga cgtcagtgaa gaagagagaa
     3301 gccgcaagag gaaattagat gagaaagaga atctcagtgc aaagaggtca cgtatagaac
     3361 agaaggaaga gcttgatgat gtcatagcat tagattgagc ggccgcatta aaaggaggaa
     3421 ttaactatgg tggagaagga ggaggctggc ggcggcatta gcgaggagga ggcggcacag
     3481 tatgaccggc agatccgcct gtggggactg gaggcccaga aacggctgcg ggcctctcgg
     3541 gtgcttcttg tcggcttgaa aggacttggg gctgaaattg ccaagaatct catcttggca
     3601 ggagtgaaag gactgaccat gctggatcac gaacaggtaa ctccagaaga tcccggagct
     3661 cagttcttga ttcgtactgg gtctgttggc cgaaataggg ctgaagcctc tttggagcga
     3721 gctcagaatc tcaaccccat ggtggatgtg aaggtggaca ctgaggatat agagaagaaa
     3781 ccagagtcat ttttcactca attcgatgct gtgtgtctga cttgctgctc cagggatgtc
     3841 atagttaaag ttgaccagat ctgtcacaaa aatagcatca agttctttac aggagatgtt
     3901 tttggctacc atggatacac atttgccaat ctaggagagc atgagtttgt agaggagaaa
     3961 actaaagttg ccaaagttag ccaaggagta gaagatgggc ccgacaccaa gagagcaaaa
     4021 cttgattctt ctgagacaac gatggtcaaa aagaaggtgg tcttctgccc tgttaaagaa
     4081 gccctggagg tggactggag cagtgagaaa gcaaaggctg ctctgaagcg cacgacctcc
     4141 gactactttc tccttcaagt gctcttaaag ttccgtacag ataaaggaag agatcccagt
     4201 tctgatacat atgaggaaga ttctgagttg ttgctccaga tacgaaatga tgtgcttgac
     4261 tcactgggta ttagtcctga cctgcttcct gaggactttg tcaggtactg cttctccgag
     4321 atggccccag tgtgtgcggt ggttggaggg attttggcac aggaaattgt gaaggccctg
     4381 tctcagcggg accctcctca caacaacttc ttcttcttcg atggcatgaa ggggaatggg
     4441 attgtggagt gccttggccc caagggctag gctgctgcca ccgctgagca ataactagca
     4501 taaccccttg gggcctctaa acgggtcttg aggggttttt tgctgaaacc tcaggcattt
     4561 gagaagcaca cggtcacact gcttccggta gtcaataaac cggtaaacca gcaatagaca
     4621 taagcggcta tttaacgacc ctgccctgaa ccgacgaccg ggtcatcgtg gccggatctt
     4681 gcggcccctc ggcttgaacg aattgttaga cattatttgc cgactacctt ggtgatctcg
     4741 cctttcacgt agtggacaaa ttcttccaac tgatctgcgc gcgaggccaa gcgatcttct
     4801 tcttgtccaa gataagcctg tctagcttca agtatgacgg gctgatactg ggccggcagg
     4861 cgctccattg cccagtcggc agcgacatcc ttcggcgcga ttttgccggt tactgcgctg
     4921 taccaaatgc gggacaacgt aagcactaca tttcgctcat cgccagccca gtcgggcggc
     4981 gagttccata gcgttaaggt ttcatttagc gcctcaaata gatcctgttc aggaaccgga
     5041 tcaaagagtt cctccgccgc tggacctacc aaggcaacgc tatgttctct tgcttttgtc
     5101 agcaagatag ccagatcaat gtcgatcgtg gctggctcga agatacctgc aagaatgtca
     5161 ttgcgctgcc attctccaaa ttgcagttcg cgcttagctg gataacgcca cggaatgatg
     5221 tcgtcgtgca caacaatggt gacttctaca gcgcggagaa tctcgctctc tccaggggaa
     5281 gccgaagttt ccaaaaggtc gttgatcaaa gctcgccgcg ttgtttcatc aagccttacg
     5341 gtcaccgtaa ccagcaaatc aatatcactg tgtggcttca ggccgccatc cactgcggag
     5401 ccgtacaaat gtacggccag caacgtcggt tcgagatggc gctcgatgac gccaactacc
     5461 tctgatagtt gagtcgatac ttcggcgatc accgcttccc tcatactctt cctttttcaa
     5521 tattattgaa gcatttatca gggttattgt ctcatgagcg gatacatatt tgaatgtatt
     5581 tagaaaaata aacaaatagc tagctcactc ggtcgctacg ctccgggcgt gagactgcgg
     5641 cgggcgctgc ggacacatac aaagttaccc acagattccg tggataagca ggggactaac
     5701 atgtgaggca aaacagcagg gccgcgccgg tggcgttttt ccataggctc cgccctcctg
     5761 ccagagttca cataaacaga cgcttttccg gtgcatctgt gggagccgtg aggctcaacc
     5821 atgaatctga cagtacgggc gaaacccgac aggacttaaa gatccccacc gtttccggcg
     5881 ggtcgctccc tcttgcgctc tcctgttccg accctgccgt ttaccggata cctgttccgc
     5941 ctttctccct tacgggaagt gtggcgcttt ctcatagctc acacactggt atctcggctc
     6001 ggtgtaggtc gttcgctcca agctgggctg taagcaagaa ctccccgttc agcccgactg
     6061 ctgcgcctta tccggtaact gttcacttga gtccaacccg gaaaagcacg gtaaaacgcc
     6121 actggcagca gccattggta actgggagtt cgcagaggat ttgtttagct aaacacgcgg
     6181 ttgctcttga agtgtgcgcc aaagtccggc tacactggaa ggacagattt ggttgctgtg
     6241 ctctgcgaaa gccagttacc acggttaagc agttccccaa ctgacttaac cttcgatcaa
     6301 accacctccc caggtggttt tttcgtttac agggcaaaag attacgcgca gaaaaaaagg
     6361 atctcaagaa gatcctttga tcttttctac tgaaccgctc tagatttcag tgcaatttat
     6421 ctcttcaaat gtagcacctg aagtcagccc catacgatat aagttgtaat tctcatgtta
     6481 gtcatgcccc gcgcccaccg gaaggagctg actgggttga aggctctcaa gggcatcggt
     6541 cgagatcccg gtgcctaatg agtgagctaa cttacattaa ttgcgttgcg ctcactgccc
     6601 gctttccagt cgggaaacct gtcgtgccag ctgcattaat gaatcggcca acgcgcgggg
     6661 agaggcggtt tgcgtattgg gcgccagggt ggtttttctt ttcaccagtg agacgggcaa
     6721 cagctgattg cccttcaccg cctggccctg agagagttgc agcaagcggt ccacgctggt
     6781 ttgccccagc aggcgaaaat cctgtttgat ggtggttaac ggcgggatat aacatgagct
     6841 gtcttcggta tcgtcgtatc ccactaccga gatgtccgca ccaacgcgca gcccggactc
     6901 ggtaatggcg cgcattgcgc ccagcgccat ctgatcgttg gcaaccagca tcgcagtggg
     6961 aacgatgccc tcattcagca tttgcatggt ttgttgaaaa ccggacatgg cactccagtc
     7021 gccttcccgt tccgctatcg gctgaatttg attgcgagtg agatatttat gccagccagc
     7081 cagacgcaga cgcgccgaga cagaacttaa tgggcccgct aacagcgcga tttgctggtg
     7141 acccaatgcg accagatgct ccacgcccag tcgcgtaccg tcttcatggg agaaaataat
     7201 actgttgatg ggtgtctggt cagagacatc aagaaataac gccggaacat tagtgcaggc
     7261 agcttccaca gcaatggcat cctggtcatc cagcggatag ttaatgatca gcccactgac
     7321 gcgttgcgcg agaagattgt gcaccgccgc tttacaggct tcgacgccgc ttcgttctac
     7381 catcgacacc accacgctgg cacccagttg atcggcgcga gatttaatcg ccgcgacaat
     7441 ttgcgacggc gcgtgcaggg ccagactgga ggtggcaacg ccaatcagca acgactgttt
     7501 gcccgccagt tgttgtgcca cgcggttggg aatgtaattc agctccgcca tcgccgcttc
     7561 cactttttcc cgcgttttcg cagaaacgtg gctggcctgg ttcaccacgc gggaaacggt
     7621 ctgataagag acaccggcat actctgcgac atcgtataac gttactggtt tcacattcac
     7681 caccctgaat tgactctctt ccgggcgcta tcatgccata ccgcgaaagg ttttgcgcca
     7741 ttcgatggtg tccgggatct cgacgctctc ccttatgcga ctcctgcatt aggaaat
//
