>Addgene plasmid #52260 | pSUMO3 | addgene partial sequence | sequence record 86060 | LacI-R 5'-GGCATACTCTGCGACATCGT-3'
AATTGACTCTCTTCCGGGCGCTATCATGCCATACCGCGAAAGGTTTTGCGCCATTCGATGGTGTCCGGGA
TCTCGACGCTCTCCCTTATGCGACTCCTGCATTAGGAAATTAATACGACTCACTATAGGGGAATTGTGAG
CGGATAACAATTCCCCTGTAGAAATAATTTTGTTTAACTTTAATAAGGAGATATACCATGGGCAGCAGCC
ATCACCATCATCACCACAGCCAGGATCTGGTTCCGCGTATGTCCGAGGAGAAGCCCAAGGAGGGTGTGAA
GACAGAGAATGACCACATCAACCTGAAGGTGGCAGGGCAGGACGGCTCCGTGGTGCAGTTCAAGATCAAG
AGGCACACGCCGCTGAGCAAGCTGATGAAGGCCTACTGCGAGAGGCAGGGCTTGTCAATGAGGCAGATCA
GATTCAGGTTCGACGGGCAGCCAATCAATGAAACTGACACTCCAGCACAGCTGGAGATGGAGGACGAGGA
CACCATCGACGTGTTCCAGCAGCAGACGGGAGGTTAGCTCGAGCGGCCGCATCGTGACTGACTGACGCTG
CAGGTCGACAAGCTTGCGGCCGCATAATGCTTAACCCCTTGGGGCCTCTAAACGGGTCTTGAGGGGTTTT
TTGCATGCATCGTATTGTACACGGCCGCATAATCGAAATTAATACGACTCACTATAGGGGAATTGTGAGC
GGATAACAATTCCCCATCTTAGTATATTAGTTAAGTATAAGAAGGAGATATACATATGTCGGGGATCGCC
CTCAGCAGACTCGCCCAGGAGAGGAAAGCATGGAGGAAAGACCACCCATTTGGTTTCGTGGCTGTCCCAA
CAAAA
