>Addgene plasmid #52260 | pSUMO3 | addgene partial sequence | sequence record 86284 | pK03-L 5'-AGGGCAGGGTCGTTAAATAGC-3'
ACTACCGGAAGCAGTGTGACCGTGTGCTTCTCAAATGCCTGAGGTTTCAGCAAAAAACCCCTCAAGACCC
GTTTAGAGGCCCCAAGGGGTTATGCTAGTTATTGCTCAGCGGTGGCAGCAGCCTAGCCCTTGGGGCCAAG
GCACTCCACAATCCCATTCCCCTTCATGCCATCGAAGAAGAAGAAGTTGTTGTGAGGAGGGTCCCGCTGA
GACAGGGCCTTCACAATTTCCTGTGCCAAAATCCCTCCAACCACCGCACACACTGGGGCCATCTCGGAGA
AGCAGTACCTGACAAAGTCCTCAGGAAGCAGGTCAGGACTAATACCCAGTGAGTCAAGCACATCATTTCG
TATCTGGAGCAACAACTCAGAATCTTCCTCATATGTATCAGAACTGGGATCTCTTCCTTTATCTGTACGG
AACTTTAAGAGCACTTGAAGGAGAAAGTAGTCGGAGGTCGTGCGCTTCAGAGCAGCCTTTGCTTTCTCAC
TGCTCCAGTCCACCTCCAGGGCTTCTTTAACAGGGCAGAAGACCACCTTCTTTTTGACCATCGTTGTCTC
AGAAGAATCAAGTTTTGCTCTCTTGGTGTCGGGCCCATCTTCTACTCCTTGGCTAACTTTGGCAACTTTA
GTTTTCTCCTCTACAAACTCATGCTCTCCTAGATTGGCAAATGTGTATCCATGGTAGCCAAAAACATCTC
CTGTAAAGAACTTGATGCTATTTTTGTGACAGATCTGGTCAACTTTAACTATGACATCCCTGGAGCAGCA
AGTCAGACACACAGCATCGAATTGAGTGAAAAATGACTCTGGTTTCTTCTCTATATCCTCAGTGTCCACC
TTCACATCCACCATGGGGTTGAGATTCTGA
