>Addgene plasmid #52260 | pSUMO3 | addgene partial sequence | sequence record 90276 | SAE1-R 5'-GGATCTGCCGGTCATACTGT-3'
GCCTCCTCCTTCTCCACCATAGTTAATTCCTCCTTTTAATGCGGCCGCTCAATCTAATGCTATGACATCA
TCAAGCTCTTCCTTCTGTTCTATACGTGACCTCTTTGCACTGAGATTCTCTTTCTCATCTAATTTCCTCT
TGCGGCTTCTCTCTTCTTCACTGACGTCGGCATTATTTGAAGAATCTTCTTCATCCGAATCAACTATGAG
AACGTCATCTTGCTCTTGAGCTGTGGAGGTGGAGGGCTGAGCTCCATCATCACTGCCATTGGTTATGCTT
TTGGCAGCATCTTCAGCTTGTTTGGGCCCCACTTTTTCCGGAGCATCACCAACAACTTCAAATTCAACGT
CCTTTCCTAGGTCTTCACTATGAAGGATGTTGATCAATAAAGTATAGTCCTGGAGGAAGTCATCTGCTTG
AAGCCGGCTGCCATTTCTAATTCCAAATTCTGACAACTTCTTGTGATTATTAGCTTCCGTCTCTCCCTCT
TCGGAAGATATTAGGATTGTTCCTTTCCCATCTTCAATTTGGACATCTGGTGCTACCATAGCAAATTTTT
CTTTCACTATCTTGTCTTGTAAGGTGAGAACAGTCACTTTATGGACATTCAGCCGCACAGTCACCTCTGG
CTTGCTGGCACATACATAACAATTGGGGTTGGGAGGATCCAGTGCACAAGGCACAAGAAGCTTCTTTCTT
GGGTTTGGTTGTTTATTCAAAAAAATTGTTCTGCACTGGTCTATTTTTCCTGATAAAATCTTCAATCCTT
CCAATACTATCAACCCAGCAATTACTGCATTAGTAGTAGCAATAGCAGGAATAATGTTCCCTGCCATTGA
TTTGATATCAAATCTACTCTTCATATTCATACTGAA
